Addgene plasmid #78219: pZS1katGp-RBS33-TP901-proD-oxyR
Purpose: synthetic gene circuit
Depositing lab: Timothy Lu. Depositing organization: Massachusetts Institute of Technology. Publication: Synthetic mixed-signal computation in living cells. Rubens JR, Selvaggio G, Lu TK. Nat Commun. 2016 Jun 3;7:11658. doi: 10.1038/ncomms11658. PubMed 27255669.
Backbone
  Vector backbone: pZS1
Growth in bacteria
  Bacterial resistance: Ampicillin, 100 μg/mL
  Growth temperature: 37°C
  Growth strain: DH5alpha
  Copy number: Unknown
Gene/Insert
  Gene/Insert name: synthetic gene circuit
  Species: not applicable
Terms and licenses: Academic/Nonprofit Terms; Industry Terms: Not Available to Industry
How to cite: pZS1katGp-RBS33-TP901-proD-oxyR was a gift from Timothy Lu (Addgene plasmid # 78219 ; http://n2t.net/addgene:78219 ; RRID:Addgene_78219)
