[The description below was written by a language model from this plasmid's Addgene catalogue record and pLannotate feature annotations shown in this document.]
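Description:
pZS1katGp-RBS33-TP901-proD-oxyR is a bacterial plasmid of about 6.6 kb carrying part of a synthetic gene circuit for Escherichia coli. It is built on the pZS1 backbone, which replicates through the low-copy pSC101 origin together with its required Rep101 (RepA) initiator protein. It is selected with ampicillin through a β-lactamase gene driven by its own promoter and followed by the lambda t0 terminator.

The catalogue entry describes the insert only as a "synthetic gene circuit", so the design has to be read from the plasmid name and the partial annotation. The name indicates two expression units. In the first, the hydrogen peroxide-responsive katG promoter and a ribosome binding site called RBS33 drive TP901, presumably the TP901 phage serine integrase. In the second, the constitutive proD promoter drives oxyR. Only the second coding region is annotated directly: a full-length E. coli oxyR, the peroxide sensor that activates genes such as katG, followed by an rrnB T1 terminator. The first roughly 1.8 kb, where the katG promoter and recombinase would lie, carries no annotated features. It ends at a fragment of an LVA-type ssrA degradation tag, which suggests the upstream protein is destabilised for faster turnover, and then a second rrnB T1 terminator. The short hits to pHluorin and sspB are small fragments and probably reflect linker or insulator sequence rather than functional genes.

Taken together, the arrangement would have constitutively supplied OxyR sense hydrogen peroxide and switch on recombinase expression from the katG promoter. This would convert an analog chemical signal into a recombinase-mediated output, consistent with the mixed-signal computation theme of the associated publication. Any recombinase target or reporter would have to sit on a separate construct, since none is annotated here.
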