Features (pLannotate 1.2.2; 11 found; start..end, strand, type, name):
   1816..1836    +  CDS            ssrA tag (LVA) (fragment): C-terminal peptide that mediates degradation in bacteria through the ClpXP and ClpAP proteases (McGinness et al., 2006) mutant LVA variant that confers accelerated degradation under some conditions (Andersen et al., 1998)
   1849..1878    +  CDS            ecliptic pHluorin (fragment): pH-sensitive mutant of green fluorescent protein (Miesenböck et al., 1998) responds to a drop in pH with a gradual loss (eclipsing) of excitation at 475 nm, accompanied by a reduction of excitation at 395 nm
   1914..2000    +  terminator     rrnB T1 terminator: Escherichia coli rrnB; transcription terminator T1 from the E. coli rrnB gene
   2009..2080    +  CDS            sspB (fragment): SSPB_ECOLI - Experimental evidence at protein level: Swiss-Prot protein existence level 1. Also stimulates degradation of the N-terminus of RseA (residues 1-108, alone or in complex with sigma-E) by ClpX-ClpP in a non-ssrA-mediated fashion. From Escherichia coli (strain K12).
   2190..3104    +  CDS            oxyR: OXYR_ECOLI - Also known as momR, mor. Experimental evidence at protein level: Swiss-Prot protein existence level 1. Hydrogen peroxide sensor. Activates the expression of a regulon of hydrogen peroxide-inducible genes such as katG, gor, ahpC, ahpF, oxyS (a regulatory RNA), dps, fur and grxA. OxyR expression is negatively autoregulated by binding to a 43 bp region upstream of its own coding sequence. OxyR is inactivated by reduction of its essential disulfide bond by the product of GrxA, itself positively regulated by OxyR. Has also a positive regulatory effect on the production of surface prote
   3143..3229    +  terminator     rrnB T1 terminator: Escherichia coli rrnB; transcription terminator T1 from the E. coli rrnB gene
   3774..4724    -  CDS            Rep101: RepA protein needed for replication with the pSC101 origin; rep101
   4772..4994    -  rep_origin     pSC101 ori: low-copy replication origin that requires the Rep101 protein
   5492..5586    -  terminator     lambda t0 terminator: transcription terminator from phage lambda
   5616..6476    -  CDS            AmpR: β-lactamase; bla; confers resistance to ampicillin, carbenicillin, and related antibiotics
   6477..6581    -  promoter       AmpR promoter: bla
>Addgene plasmid #78219 | pZS1katGp-RBS33-TP901-proD-oxyR | addgene full sequence | sequence record 178105 | Addgene NGS Result
TGTGGCTTTTATGAAAATCACACAGTGATCACAAATTTTAAACAGAGCACAAAATGCTGCCTCGAAATGA
GGGCGGGAAAATAAGGTTATCAGCCTTGTTTTCTCCCTCATTACTTGAAGGATATGAAGCTAAAACCCTT
TTTTATAAAGCATTTGTCCGAATTCGGACATAATCAAAAAAGCTTAATTAAGATCAATTTGATCTACATC
TCTTTAACCAACAATATGTAAGATCTCAACTATCGCATCCGTGGATTAATTCAATTATAACTTCTCTCTA
ACGCTGTGTATCGTAACGGTAACACTGTAGAGGGGAGCACATTGATGCGAATTCTCACACAGGACGGTAC
CATGACTAAGAAAGTAGCAATCTATACACGAGTATCCACTACTAACCAAGCAGAGGAAGGCTTCTCAATT
GATGAGCAAATTGACCGTTTAACAAAATATGCTGAAGCAATGGGGTGGCAAGTATCTGATACTTATACTG
ATGCTGGTTTTTCAGGGGCCAAACTTGAACGCCCAGCAATGCAAAGATTAATCAACGATATCGAGAATAA
AGCTTTTGATACAGTTCTTGTATATAAGCTAGACCGCCTTTCACGTAGTGTAAGAGATACTCTTTATCTT
GTTAAGGATGTGTTCACAAAAAATAAAATAGACTTTATCTCGCTTAATGAAAGTATTGATACTTCTTCTG
CTATGGGTAGCTTGTTTCTCACTATTCTTTCTGCAATTAATGAGTTTGAAAGAGAGAATATAAAAGAACG
CATGACTATGGGTAAACTAGGGCGAGCGAAATCTGGTAAGTCTATGATGTGGACTAAGACAGCTTTTGGG
TATTACCACAACAGAAAGACAGGTATATTAGAAATTGTTCCTTTACAAGCTACAATAGTTGAACAAATAT
TCACTGATTATTTATCAGGAATATCACTTACAAAATTAAGAGATAAACTCAATGAATCTGGACACATCGG
TAAAGATATACCGTGGTCTTATCGTACCCTAAGACAAACACTTGATAATCCAGTTTACTGTGGTTATATC
AAATTTAAGGACAGCCTATTTGAAGGTATGCACAAACCAATTATCCCTTATGAGACTTATTTAAAAGTTC
AAAAAGAGCTAGAAGAAAGACAACAGCAGACTTATGAAAGAAATAACAACCCTAGACCTTTCCAAGCTAA
ATATATGCTGTCAGGGATGGCAAGGTGCGGTTACTGTGGAGCACCTTTAAAAATTGTTCTTGGCCACAAA
AGAAAAGATGGAAGCCGCACTATGAAATATCACTGTGCAAATAGATTTCCTCGAAAAACAAAAGGAATTA
CAGTATATAATGACAATAAAAAGTGTGATTCAGGAACTTATGATTTAAGTAATTTAGAAAATACTGTTAT
TGACAACCTGATTGGATTTCAAGAAAATAATGACTCCTTATTGAAAATTATCAATGGCAACAACCAACCT
ATTCTTGATACTTCGTCATTTAAAAAGCAAATTTCACAGATCGATAAAAAAATACAAAAGAACTCTGATT
TGTACCTAAATGATTTTATCACTATGGATGAGTTGAAAGATCGTACTGATTCCCTTCAGGCTGAGAAAAA
GCTGCTTAAAGCTAAGATTAGCGAAAATAAATTTAATGACTCTACTGATGTTTTTGAGTTAGTTAAAACT
CAGTTGGGCTCAATTCCGATTAATGAACTATCATATGATAATAAAAAGAAAATCGTCAACAACCTTGTAT
CAAAGGTTGATGTTACTGCTGATAATGTAGATATCATATTTAAATTCCAACTCGCTAGGCCTGCAGCAAA
CGACGAAAACTACGCTGCAGCAGTTTAGACACATGGCATGGATGAACTATACAAATAACCCGGGGGATCC
CATGGTACGCGTGCTAGAGGCATCAAATAAAACGAAAGGCTCAGTCGAAAGACTGGGCCTTTCGTTTTAT
CTGTTGTTTGTCGGTGAACGCTCTCCTGAGTAGGACAAATCCGCCGCCCTAGACCTAGCACAGCTAACAC
CACGTCGTCCCTATCTGCTGCCCTAGGTCTATGAGTGGTTGCTGGATAACTTTACGGGCATGCATAAGGC
TCGTATAATATATTCAGGGAGACCACAACGGTTTCCCTCTACAAATAATTTTGTTTAACTTTGAATTCTT
CACACAGGAAACCGGTACCATGAATATTCGTGATCTTGAGTACCTGGTGGCATTGGCTGAACACCGCCAT
TTTCGGCGTGCGGCAGATTCCTGCCACGTTAGCCAGCCGACGCTTAGCGGGCAAATTCGTAAGCTGGAAG
ATGAGCTGGGCGTGATGTTGCTGGAGCGGACCAGCCGTAAAGTGTTGTTCACCCAGGCGGGAATGCTGCT
GGTGGATCAGGCGCGTACCGTGCTGCGTGAGGTGAAAGTCCTTAAAGAGATGGCAAGCCAGCAGGGCGAG
ACGATGTCCGGACCGCTGCACATTGGTTTGATTCCCACAGTTGGACCGTACCTGCTACCGCATATTATCC
CTATGCTGCACCAGACCTTTCCAAAGCTGGAAATGTATCTGCATGAAGCACAGACCCACCAGTTACTGGC
GCAACTGGACAGCGGCAAACTCGATTGCGTGATCCTCGCGCTGGTGAAAGAGAGCGAAGCATTCATTGAA
GTGCCGTTGTTTGATGAGCCAATGTTGCTGGCTATCTATGAAGATCACCCGTGGGCGAACCGCGAATGCG
TACCGATGGCCGATCTGGCAGGGGAAAAACTGCTGATGCTGGAAGATGGTCACTGTTTGCGCGATCAGGC
AATGGGTTTCTGTTTTGAAGCCGGGGCGGATGAAGATACACACTTCCGCGCGACCAGCCTGGAAACTCTG
CGCAACATGGTGGCGGCAGGTAGCGGGATCACTTTACTGCCAGCGCTGGCTGTGCCGCCGGAGCGCAAAC
GCGATGGGGTTGTTTATCTGCCGTGCATTAAGCCGGAACCACGCCGCACTATTGGCCTGGTTTATCGTCC
TGGCTCACCGCTGCGCAGCCGCTATGAGCAGCTGGCAGAGGCCATCCGCGCAAGAATGGATGGCCATTTC
GATAAAGTTTTAAAACAGGCGGTTTAACCCGGGGGATCCCATGGTACGCGTGCTAGAGGCATCAAATAAA
ACGAAAGGCTCAGTCGAAAGACTGGGCCTTTCGTTTTATCTGTTGTTTGTCGGTGAACGCTCTCCTGAGT
AGGACAAATCCGCCGCCCTAGACCTAGGGCCTAGGGTACGGGTTTTGCTGCCCGCAAACGGGCTGTTCTG
GTGTTGCTAGTTTGTTATCAGAATCGCAGATCCGGCTTCAGCCGGTTTGCCGGCTGAAAGCGCTATTTCT
TCCAGAATTGCCATGATTTTTTCCCCACGGGAGGCGTCACTGGCTCCCGTGTTGTCGGCAGCTTTGATTC
GATAAGCAGCATCGCCTGTTTCAGGCTGTCTATGTGTGACTGTTGAGCTGTAACAAGTTGTCTCAGGTGT
TCAATTTCATGTTCTAGTTGCTTTGTTTTACTGGTTTCACCTGTTCTATTAGGTGTTACATGCTGTTCAT
CTGTTACATTGTCGATCTGTTCATGGTGAACAGCTTTGAATGCACCAAAAACTCGTAAAAGCTCTGATGT
ATCTATCTTTTTTACACCGTTTTCATCTGTGCATATGGACAGTTTTCCCTTTGATATGTAACGGTGAACA
GTTGTTCTACTTTTGTTTGTTAGTCTTGATGCTTCACTGATAGATACAAGAGCCATAAGAACCTCAGATC
CTTCCGTATTTAGCCAGTATGTTCTCTAGTGTGGTTCGTTGTTTTTGCGTGAGCCATGAGAACGAACCAT
TGAGATCATACTTACTTTGCATGTCACTCAAAAATTTTGCCTCAAAACTGGTGAGCTGAATTTTTGCAGT
TAAAGCATCGTGTAGTGTTTTTCTTAGTCCGTTATGTAGGTAGGAATCTGATGTAATGGTTGTTGGTATT
TTGTCACCATTCATTTTTATCTGGTTGTTCTCAAGTTCGGTTACGAGATCCATTTGTCTATCTAGTTCAA
CTTGGAAAATCAACGTATCAGTCGGGCGGCCTCGCTTATCAACCACCAATTTCATATTGCTGTAAGTGTT
TAAATCTTTACTTATTGGTTTCAAAACCCATTGGTTAAGCCTTTTAAACTCATGGTAGTTATTTTCAAGC
ATTAACATGAACTTAAATTCATCAAGGCTAATCTCTATATTTGCCTTGTGAGTTTTCTTTTGTGTTAGTT
CTTTTAATAACCACTCATAAATCCTCATAGAGTATTTGTTTTCAAAAGACTTAACATGTTCCAGATTATA
TTTTATGAATTTTTTTAACTGGAAAAGATAAGGCAATATCTCTTCACTAAAAACTAATTCTAATTTTTCG
CTTGAGAACTTGGCATAGTTTGTCCACTGGAAAATCTCAAAGCCTTTAACCAAAGGATTCCTGATTTCCA
CAGTTCTCGTCATCAGCTCTCTGGTTGCTTTAGCTAATACACCATAAGCATTTTCCCTACTGATGTTCAT
CATCTGAGCGTATTGGTTATAAGTGAACGATACCGTCCGTTCTTTCCTTGTAGGGTTTTCAATCGTGGGG
TTGAGTAGTGCCACACAGCATAAAATTAGCTTGGTTTCATGCTCCGTTAAGTCATAGCGACTAATCGCTA
GTTCATTTGCTTTGAAAACAACTAATTCAGACATACATCTCAATTGGTCTAGGTGATTTTAATCACTATA
CCAATTGAGATGGGCTAGTCAATGATAATTACTAGTCCTTTTCCTTTGAGTTGTGGGTATCTGTAAATTC
TGCTAGACCTTTGCTGGAAAACTTGTAAATTCTGCTAGACCCTCTGTAAATTCCGCTAGACCTTTGTGTG
TTTTTTTTGTTTATATTCAAGTGGTTATAATTTATAGAATAAAGAAAGAATAAAAAAAGATAAAAAGAAT
AGATCCCAGCCCTGTGTATAACTCACTACTTTAGTCAGTTCCGCAGTATTACAAAAGGATGTCGCAAACG
CTGTTTGCTCCTCTACAAAACAGACCTTAAAACCCTAAAGGCTTAAGTAGCACCCTCGCAAGCTCGGGCA
AATCGCTGAATATTCCTTTTGTCTCCGACCATCAGGCACCTGAGTCGCTGTCTTTTTCGTGACATTCAGT
TCGCTGCGCTCACGGCTCTGGCAGTGAATGGGGGTAAATGGCACTACAGGCGCCTTTTATGGATTCATGC
AAGGAAACTACCCATAATACAAGAAAAGCCCGTCACGGGCTTCTCAGGGCGTTTTATGGCGGGTCTGCTA
TGTGGTGCTATCTGACTTTTTGCTGTTCAGCAGTTCCTGCCCTCTGATTTTCCAGTCTGACCACTTCGGA
TTATCCCGTGACAGGTCATTCAGACTGGCTAATGCACCCAGTAAGGCAGCGGTATCATCAACAGGCTTAC
CCGTCTTACTGTCCCTAGTACTAGTGCTTGGATTCTCACCAATAAAAAACGCCCGGCGGCAACCGAGCGT
TCTGAACAAATCCAGATGGAGTTCTGAGGTCATTACTGGATCTATCAACAGGAGTCCAAGCGAGCTCGTA
AACTTGGTCTGACAGTTACCAATGCTTAATCAGTGAGGCACCTATCTCAGCGATCTGTCTATTTCGTTCA
TCCATAGTTGCCTGACTCCCCGTCGTGTAGATAACTACGATACGGGAGGGCTTACCATCTGGCCCCAGTG
CTGCAATGATACCGCGAGACCCACGCTCACCGGCTCCAGATTTATCAGCAATAAACCAGCCAGCCGGAAG
GGCCGAGCGCAGAAGTGGTCCTGCAACTTTATCCGCCTCCATCCAGTCTATTAATTGTTGCCGGGAAGCT
AGAGTAAGTAGTTCGCCAGTTAATAGTTTGCGCAACGTTGTTGCCATTGCTACAGGCATCGTGGTGTCAC
GCTCGTCGTTTGGTATGGCTTCATTCAGCTCCGGTTCCCAACGATCAAGGCGAGTTACATGATCCCCCAT
GTTGTGCAAAAAAGCGGTTAGCTCCTTCGGTCCTCCGATCGTTGTCAGAAGTAAGTTGGCCGCAGTGTTA
TCACTCATGGTTATGGCAGCACTGCATAATTCTCTTACTGTCATGCCATCCGTAAGATGCTTTTCTGTGA
CTGGTGAGTACTCAACCAAGTCATTCTGAGAATAGTGTATGCGGCGACCGAGTTGCTCTTGCCCGGCGTC
AATACGGGATAATACCGCGCCACATAGCAGAACTTTAAAAGTGCTCATCATTGGAAAACGTTCTTCGGGG
CGAAAACTCTCAAGGATCTTACCGCTGTTGAGATCCAGTTCGATGTAACCCACTCGTGCACCCAACTGAT
CTTCAGCATCTTTTACTTTCACCAGCGTTTCTGGGTGAGCAAAAACAGGAAGGCAAAATGCCGCAAAAAA
GGGAATAAGGGCGACACGGAAATGTTGAATACTCATACTCTTCCTTTTTCAATATTATTGAAGCATTTAT
CAGGGTTATTGTCTCATGAGCGGATACATATTTGAATGTATTTAGAAAAATAAACAAATAGGGGTTCCGC
GCACATTTCCCCGAAAAGTGCCACCTGACGTC
